Addgene plasmid #88642: pDONR223-ZNF35
Purpose: Donor Vector containing ZNF35 transcription factor, part of the Human TFome Collection
Depositing lab: Marc Vidal. Depositing organization: Dana-Farber Cancer Institute. Publication: A comprehensive library of human transcription factors for cell fate engineering. Ng AHM, Khoshakhlagh P, Rojo Arias JE, Pasquini G, Wang K, Swiersy A, Shipman SL, Appleton E, Kiaee K, Kohman RE, Vernet A, Dysart M, Leeper K, Saylor W, Huang JY, Graveline A, Taipale J, Hill DE, Vidal M, Melero-Martin JM, Busskamp V, Church GM. Nat Biotechnol. 2021 Apr;39(4):510-519. doi: 10.1038/s41587-020-0742-6. Epub 2020 Nov 30. PubMed 33257861.
Backbone
  Vector backbone: pDONR223
  Backbone manufacturer: Invitrogen
  Backbone size w/o insert (bp): 3000
  Vector type: Gateway Donor Vector
Growth in bacteria
  Bacterial resistance: Spectinomycin, 50 μg/mL
  Growth temperature: 37°C
  Growth strain: DH5alpha
  Copy number: High Copy
Gene/Insert
  Gene/Insert name: ZNF35
  Species: H. sapiens (human)
  Insert size (bp): 1584
  Mutation: Last nucleotide of stop codon removed to allow for Gateway C-terminal fusions
  Entrez Gene: ZNF35 (a.k.a. HF.10, HF10, Zfp105)
  Cloning method: Gateway Cloning
  Sequencing primers: 5′ M13F(-21); 3′ M13R
Terms and licenses: Academic/Nonprofit Terms; Industry Terms: Not Available to Industry
Depositor comments: Represents the ORFeome subset of the TFome
How to cite: pDONR223-ZNF35 was a gift from Marc Vidal (Addgene plasmid # 88642 ; http://n2t.net/addgene:88642 ; RRID:Addgene_88642)
