[The description below was written by a language model from this plasmid's Addgene catalogue record.]
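Description:
pDONR223-ZNF35 is a Gateway donor-backbone clone (functionally an entry clone) carrying the open reading frame of human ZNF35, a zinc finger transcription factor also known as HF.10, HF10 or Zfp105. The backbone is Invitrogen's pDONR223, listed at about 3 kb without insert, and the ZNF35 insert is recorded as 1584 bp. The plasmid is maintained at high copy in standard E. coli cloning strains and is selected with spectinomycin. No feature table is provided with the record, so the origin of replication and the exact positions of the recombination sites are not stated. As is usual for an ORF cloned by Gateway recombination into a pDONR vector, the insert would be expected to lie between att sites that allow its transfer into destination vectors, and M13 forward and reverse primer sites flank the insert for sequence verification.

The vector carries no promoter for expression of the ORF in mammalian cells according to the record. It serves as a shuttle source of the coding sequence rather than as an expression construct. One deliberate modification is noted: the last nucleotide of the stop codon has been removed, so the reading frame stays open after recombination and the ORF can be fused in frame to C-terminal tags or reporters supplied by the destination vector. The clone belongs to the Human TFome Collection, specifically the subset derived from the ORFeome resource. This collection is a comprehensive library of human transcription factors assembled for cell fate engineering, in which individual factors are moved into expression vectors and screened for their ability to drive differentiation or reprogramming.
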