>Addgene plasmid #88642 | pDONR223-ZNF35 | depositor partial sequence | sequence record 172246 | insert
ATGACTGCAGAATTGAGAGAAGCCATGGCCCTAGCCCCATGGGGCCCAGTGAAGGTGAAAAAGGAGGAGG
AAGAAGAAGAAAACTTCCCAGGTCAGGCATCCAGCCAACAAGTGCACTCCGAGAACATCAAAGTCTGGGC
CCCAGTGCAGGGTCTTCAGACAGGCCTTGATGGATCAGAAGAGGAAGAAAAGGGTCAGAACATATCCTGG
GATATGGCGGTAGTCCTGAAAGCAACTCAGGAGGCACCTGCTGCTTCAACCCTTGGCAGCTACTCATTAC
CAGGGACTCTGGCCAAGAGTGAGATACTGGAGACTCATGGGACCATGAACTTTCTAGGTGCTGAAACCAA
GAACCTACAGTTACTGGTTCCAAAAACTGAGATATGTGAGGAAGCTGAAAAACCCCTCATCATATCAGAA
AGAATCCAGAAAGCTGATCCTCAAGGACCTGAGTTAGGAGAAGCTTGTGAAAAGGGAAACATGTTAAAGA
GGCAGAGAATAAAGAGAGAAAAGAAAGATTTCAGACAAGTGATAGTGAATGACTGTCACTTACCTGAAAG
CTTCAAAGAAGAGGAAAACCAGAAATGTAAGAAATCTGGAGGAAAATATAGCCTTAATTCTGGCGCTGTT
AAAAATCCAAAAACCCAGCTTGGACAAAAGCCTTTTACGTGTAGCGTGTGTGGGAAAGGATTTAGTCAGA
GTGCAAACCTCGTTGTGCATCAGCGAATCCACACTGGAGAGAAACCCTTTGAATGTCATGAGTGTGGGAA
GGCCTTCATTCAGAGTGCAAACCTCGTTGTGCATCAGAGAATCCACACTGGACAGAAACCTTATGTTTGC
TCAAAATGTGGGAAAGCCTTCACTCAGAGTTCAAATCTGACTGTACATCAAAAAATCCACTCCTTAGAAA
AAACTTTTAAGTGCAATGAATGTGAGAAAGCCTTTAGTTACAGCTCACAACTTGCTCGGCACCAGAAAGT
CCACATTACGGAAAAATGCTATGAATGTAATGAATGTGGGAAAACATTTACTAGGAGCTCAAACCTCATT
GTCCACCAGAGGATCCACACTGGGGAGAAGCCCTTTGCCTGTAACGACTGTGGCAAAGCCTTTACCCAGA
GTGCAAATCTTATTGTACATCAGCGAAGCCATACTGGTGAGAAGCCATATGAGTGTAAAGAGTGTGGGAA
AGCCTTTAGTTGTTTTTCACACCTTATTGTGCACCAGAGAATTCACACTGCAGAGAAACCTTACGACTGC
AGCGAATGTGGGAAAGCCTTCAGTCAGCTCTCTTGCCTTATTGTCCACCAGAGAATTCACAGTGGAGATC
TTCCTTACGTGTGTAATGAATGTGGGAAGGCCTTCACATGTAGCTCATACCTACTTATTCATCAGAGAAT
TCATAATGGAGAAAAACCTTACACATGTAATGAGTGTGGGAAGGCCTTCAGACAGAGGTCGAGCCTCACC
GTGCACCAGAGAACCCACACTGGGGAGAAGCCCTATGAATGTGAGAAGTGTGGTGCAGCTTTCATTTCCA
ACTCACACCTCATGCGACACCATAGAACCCATCTTGTTGAATAA
